>Addgene plasmid #133243 | pJFRC7-UAS-NPRR_ANP | addgene full sequence | sequence record 271156 | Addgene NGS Result
GACTCAGGTGGCACTTTTCGGGGAAATGTGCGCGGAACCCCTATTTGTTTATTTTTCTAAATACATTCAA
ATATGTATCCGCTCATGAGACAATAACCCTGATAAATGCTTCAATAATATTGAAAAAGGAAGAGTATGAG
TATTCAACATTTCCGTGTCGCCCTTATTCCCTTTTTTGCGGCATTTTGCCTTCCTGTTTTTGCTCACCCA
GAAACGCTGGTGAAAGTAAAAGATGCTGAAGATCAGTTGGGTGCACGAGTGGGTTACATCGAACTGGATC
TCAACAGCGGTAAGATCCTTGAGAGTTTTCGCCCCGAAGAACGTTTTCCAATGATGAGCACTTTTAAAGT
TCTGCTATGTGGCGCGGTATTATCCCGTATTGACGCCGGGCAAGAGCAACTCGGTCGCCGCATACACTAT
TCTCAGAATGACTTGGTTGAGTACTCACCAGTCACAGAAAAGCATCTTACGGATGGCATGACAGTAAGAG
AATTATGCAGTGCTGCCATAACCATGAGTGATAACACTGCGGCCAACTTACTTCTGACAACGATCGGAGG
ACCGAAGGAGCTAACCGCTTTTTTGCACAACATGGGGGATCATGTAACTCGCCTTGATCGTTGGGAACCG
GAGCTGAATGAAGCCATACCAAACGACGAGCGTGACACCACGATGCCTGTAGCAATGGCAACAACGTTGC
GCAAACTATTAACTGGCGAACTACTTACTCTAGCTTCCCGGCAACAATTAATAGACTGGATGGAGGCGGA
TAAAGTTGCAGGACCACTTCTGCGCTCGGCCCTTCCGGCTGGCTGGTTTATTGCTGATAAATCTGGAGCC
GGTGAGCGTGGGTCTCGCGGTATCATTGCAGCACTGGGGCCAGATGGTAAGCCCTCCCGTATCGTAGTTA
TCTACACGACGGGGAGTCAGGCAACTATGGATGAACGAAATAGACAGATCGCTGAGATAGGTGCCTCACT
GATTAAGCATTGGTAACTGTCAGACCAAGTTTACTCATATATACTTTAGATTGATTTAAAACTTCATTTT
TAATTTAAAAGGATCTAGGTGAAGATCCTTTTTGATAATCTCATGACCAAAATCCCTTAACGTGAGTTTT
CGTTCCACTGAGCGTCAGACCCCGTAGAAAAGATCAAAGGATCTTCTTGAGATCCTTTTTTTCTGCGCGT
AATCTGCTGCTTGCAAACAAAAAAACCACCGCTACCAGCGGTGGTTTGTTTGCCGGATCAAGAGCTACCA
ACTCTTTTTCCGAAGGTAACTGGCTTCAGCAGAGCGCAGATACCAAATACTGTTCTTCTAGTGTAGCCGT
AGTTAGGCCACCACTTCAAGAACTCTGTAGCACCGCCTACATACCTCGCTCTGCTAATCCTGTTACCAGT
GGCTGCTGCCAGTGGCGATAAGTCGTGTCTTACCGGGTTGGACTCAAGACGATAGTTACCGGATAAGGCG
CAGCGGTCGGGCTGAACGGGGGGTTCGTGCACACAGCCCAGCTTGGAGCGAACGACCTACACCGAACTGA
GATACCTACAGCGTGAGCTATGAGAAAGCGCCACGCTTCCCGAAGGGAGAAAGGCGGACAGGTATCCGGT
AAGCGGCAGGGTCGGAACAGGAGAGCGCACGAGGGAGCTTCCAGGGGGAAACGCCTGGTATCTTTATAGT
CCTGTCGGGTTTCGCCACCTCTGACTTGAGCGTCGATTTTTGTGATGCTCGTCAGGGGGGCGGAGCCTAT
GGAAAAACGCCAGCAACGCGGCCTTTTTACGGTTCCTGGCCTTTTGCTGGCCTTTTGCTCACATGTTACC
GTCGACGATGTAGGTCACGGTCTCGAAGCCGCGGTGCGGGTGCCAGGGCGTGCCCTTGGGCTCCCCGGGC
GCGTACTCCACCTCACCCATCTGGTCCATCATGATGAACGGGTCGAGGTGGCGGTAGTTGATCCCGGCGA
ACGCGCGGCGCACCGGGAAGCCCTCGCCCTCGAAACCGCTGGGCGCGGTGGTCACGGTGAGCACGGGACG
TGCGACGGCGTCGGCGGGTGCGGATACGCGGGGCAGCGTCAGCGGGTTCTCGACGGTCACGGCGGGCATG
TCGACAAGCCGAACATATGGGCGCGCCTAGTATGTATGTAAGTTAATAAAACCCATTTTTGCGGAAAGTA
GATAAAAAAAACATTTTTTTTTTTTACTGCACTGGATATCATTGAACTTATCTGATCAGTTTTAAATTTA
CTTCGATCCAAGGGTATTTGATGTACCAGGTTCTTTCGATTACCTCTCACTCAAAATGACATTCCACTCA
AAGTCAGCGCTGTTTGCCTCCTTCTCTGTCCACAGAAATATCGCCGTCTCTTTCGCCGCTGCGTCCGCTA
TCTCTTTCGCCACCGTTTGTAGCGTTACGTAGCGTCAATGTCCGCCTTCAGTTGCATTTTGTCAGCGGTT
TCGTGACGAAGCTCCAAGCGGTTTACGCCATCAATTAAACACAAAGTGCTGTGCCAAAACTCCTCTCGCT
TCTTATTTTTGTTTGTTTTTTGAGTGATTGGGGTGGTGATTGGTTTTGGGTGGGTAAGCAGGGGAAAGTG
TGAAAAATCCCGGCAATGGGCCAAGAGGATCAGGAGCTATTAATTCGCGGAGGCAGCAAACACCCATCTG
CCGAGCATCTGAACAATGTGAGTAGTACATGTGCATACATCTTAAGTTCACTTGATCTATAGGAACTGCG
ATTGCAACATCAAATTGTCTGCGGCGTGAGAACTGCGACCCACAAAAATCCCAAACCGCAATTGCACAAA
CAAATAGTGACACGAAACAGATTATTCTGGTAGCTGTTCTCGCTATATAAGACAATTTTTGAGATCATAT
CATGATCAAGACATCTAAAGGCATTCATTTTCGACTATATTCTTTTTTACAAAAAATATAACAACCAGAT
ATTTTAAGCTGATCCTAGATGCACAAAAAATAAATAAAAGTATAAACCTACTTCGTAGGATACTTCGGGG
TACTTTTTGTTCGGGGTTAGATGAGCATAACGCTTGTAGTTGATATTTGAGATCCCCTATCATTGCAGGG
TGACAGCGGAGCGGCTTCGCAGAGCTGCATTAACCAGGGCTTCGGGCAGGCCAAAAACTACGGCACGCTC
CGGCCACCCAGTCCGCCGGAGGACTCCGGTTCAGGGAGCGGCCAACTAGCCGAGAACCTCACCTATGCCT
GGCACAATATGGACATCTTTGGGGCGGTCAATCAGCCGGGCTCCGGATGGCGGCAGCTGGTCAACCGGAC
ACGCGGACTATTCTGCAACGAGCGACACATACCGGCGCCCAGGAAACATTTGCTCAAGAACGGTGAGTTT
CTATTCGCAGTCGGCTGATCTGTGTGAAATCTTAATAAAGGGTCCAATTACCAATTTGAAACTCAGTTTG
CGGCGTGGCCTATCCGGGCGAACTTTTGGCCGTGATGGGCAGTTCCGGTGCCGGAAAGACGACCCTGCTG
AATGCCCTTGCCTTTCGATCGCCGCAGGGCATCCAAGTATCGCCATCCGGGATGCGACTGCTCAATGGCC
AACCTGTGGACGCCAAGGAGATGCAGGCCAGGTGCGCCTATGTCCAGCAGGATGACCTCTTTATCGGCTC
CCTAACGGCCAGGGAACACCTGATTTTCCAAGCCATGGTGCGGATGCCACGACATCTGACCTATCGGCAG
CGAGTGGCCCGCGTGGATCAGGTGATCCAGGAGCTTTCGCTCAGCAAATGTCAGCACACGATCATCGGTG
TGCCCGGCAGGGTGAAAGGTCTGTCCGGCGGAGAAAGGAAGCGTCTGGCATTCGCCTCCGAGGCTCTAAC
CGATCCGCCGCTTCTGATCTGCGATGAGCCCACCTCCGGACTGGACTCCTTTACCGCCCACAGCGTCGTC
CAGGTGCTGAAGAAGCTGTCGCAGAAGGGCAAGACCGTCATCCTGACCATTCATCAGCCGTCTTCCGAGC
TGTTTGAGCTCTTTGACAAGATCCTTCTGATGGCCGAGGGCAGGGTAGCTTTCTTGGGCACTCCCAGCGA
AGCCGTCGACTTCTTTTCCTAGTGAGTTCGATGTGTTTATTAAGGGTATCTAGTATTACATAACATCTCA
ACTCCTATCCAGCGTGGGTGCCCAGTGTCCTACCAACTACAATCCGGCGGACTTTTACGTACAGGTGTTG
GCCGTTGTGCCCGGACGGGAGATCGAGTCCCGTGATCGGATCGCCAAGATATGCGACAATTTTGCCATTA
GCAAAGTAGCCCGGGATATGGAGCAGTTGTTGGCCACCAAAAATCTGGAGAAGCCACTGGAGCAGCCGGA
GAATGGGTACACCTACAAGGCCACCTGGTTCATGCAGTTCCGGGCGGTCCTGTGGCGATCCTGGCTGTCG
GTGCTCAAGGAACCACTCCTCGTAAAAGTGCGACTTATTCAGACAACGGTGAGTGGTTCCAGTGGAAACA
AATGATATAACGCTTACAATTCTTGGAAACAAATTCGCTAGATTTTAGATAGAATTGCCTGATTCCACAC
CCTTCTTAGTTTTTTTCAATGAGATGTATAGTTTATAGTTTTGCAGAAGATAAATAAATTTCATTTAACT
CGCGAATATTAATGAGATGCGAGTAACATTTTAATTTGCAGATGGTTGCCATCTTGATTGGCCTCATCTT
TTTGGGCCAACAACTCACGCAAGTGGGTGTGATGAATATCAACGGAGCCATCTTCCTCTTCCTGACCAAC
ATGACCTTTCAAAACGTCTTTGCCACGATAAATGTAAGTCATGTTTAGAATACATTTGCATTTCAATAAT
TTACTAACTTTCTAATGAATCGATTCGATTTAGGTGTTCACCTCAGAGCTGCCAGTTTTTATGAGGGAGG
CCCGAAGTCGACTTTATCGCTGTGACACATACTTTCTGGGCAAAACGATTGCCGAATTGCCGCTTTTTCT
CACAGTGCCACTGGTCTTCACGGCGATTGCCTATCCGATGATCGGACTGCGGGCCGGAGTGCTGCACTTC
TTCAACTGCCTGGCGCTGGTCACTCTGGTGGCCAATGTGTCAACGTCCTTCGGATATCTAATATCCTGCG
CCAGCTCCTCGACCTCGATGGCGCTGTCTGTGGGTCCGCCGGTTATCATACCATTCCTGCTCTTTGGCGG
CTTCTTCTTGAACTCGGGCTCGGTGCCAGTATACCTCAAATGGTTGTCGTACCTCTCATGGTTCCGTTAC
GCCAACGAGGGTCTGCTGATTAACCAATGGGCGGACGTGGAGCCGGGCGAAATTAGCTGCACATCGTCGA
ACACCACGTGCCCCAGTTCGGGCAAGGTCATCCTGGAGACGCTTAACTTCTCCGCCGCCGATCTGCCGCT
GGACTACGTGGGTCTGGCCATTCTCATCGTGAGCTTCCGGGTGCTCGCATATCTGGCTCTAAGACTTCGG
GCCCGACGCAAGGAGTAGCCGACATATATCCGAAATAACTGCTTGTTTTTTTTTTTTACCATTATTACCA
TCGTGTTTACTGTTTATTGCCCCCTCAAAAAGCTAATGTAATTATATTTGTGCCAATAAAAACAAGATAT
GACCTATAGAATACAAGTATTTCCCCTTCGAACATCCCCACAAGTAGACTTTGGATTTGTCTTCTAACCA
AAAGACTTACACACCTGCATACCTTACATCAAAAACTCGTTTATCGCTACATAAAACACCGGGATATATT
TTTTATATACATACTTTTCAAATCGCGCGCCCTCTTCATAATTCACCTCCACCACACCACGTTTCGTAGT
TGCTCTTTCGCTGTCTCCCACCCGCTCTCCGCAACACATTCACCTTTTGTTCGACGACCTTGGAGCGACT
GTCGTTAGTTCCGCGCGATTCGGTTCGCTCAAATGGTTCCGAGTGGTTCATTTCGTCTCAATAGAAATTA
GTAATAAATATTTGTATGTACAATTTATTTGCTCCAATATATTTGTATATATTTCCCTCACAGCTATATT
TATTCTAATTTAATATTATGACTTTTTAAGGTAATTTTTTGTGACCTGTTCGGAGTGATTAGCGTTACAA
TTTGAACTGAAAGTGACATCCAGTGTTTGTTCCTTGTGTAGATGCATCTCAAAAAAATGGTGGGCATAAT
AGTGTTGTTTATATATATCAAAAATAACAACTATAATAATAAGAATACATTTAATTTAGAAAATGCTTGG
ATTTCACTGGAACTAGGGCGCGCCTCCGGAACATAATGGTGCAGGGCGCTGACTTCCGCGTTTCCAGACT
TTACGAAACACGGAAACCGAAGACCATTCATGTTGTTGCTCAGGTCGCAGACGTTTTGCAGCAGCAGTCG
CTTCACGTTCGCTCGCGTATCGGTGATTCATTCTGCTAACCAGTAAGGCAACCCCGCCAGCCTAGCCGGG
TCCTCAACGACAGGAGCACGATCATGCGCACCCGTGGCCAGGGCCGCAAGCTTGCATGCCTGCAGGTCGG
AGTACTGTCCTCCGAGCGGAGTACTGTCCTCCGAGCGGAGTACTGTCCTCCGAGCGGAGTACTGTCCTCC
GAGCGGAGTACTGTCCTCCGAGCGGAGACTCTAGCCCTAGGGCATGCCTGCAGGTCGGAGTACTGTCCTC
CGAGCGGAGTACTGTCCTCCGAGCGGAGTACTGTCCTCCGAGCGGAGTACTGTCCTCCGAGCGGAGTACT
GTCCTCCGAGCGGAGACTCTAGCGCTAGCGCATGCCTGCAGGTCGGAGTACTGTCCTCCGAGCGGAGTAC
TGTCCTCCGAGCGGAGTACTGTCCTCCGAGCGGAGTACTGTCCTCCGAGCGGAGTACTGTCCTCCGAGCG
GAGACTCTAGCACTAGTGCATGCCTGCAGGTCGGAGTACTGTCCTCCGAGCGGAGTACTGTCCTCCGAGC
GGAGTACTGTCCTCCGAGCGGAGTACTGTCCTCCGAGCGGAGTACTGTCCTCCGAGCGGAGACTCTAGCG
ACGTCGAGCGCCGGAGTATAAATAGAGGCGCTTCGTCTACGGAGCGACAATTCAATTCAAACAAGCAAAG
TGAACACGTCGCTAAGCGAAAGCTAAGCAAATAAACAAGCGCAGCTGAACAAGCTAAACAATCTGCAGTA
AAGTGCAAGTTAAAGTGAATCAATTAAAAGTAACCAGCAACCAAGTAAATCAACTGCAACTACTGAAATC
TGCCAAGAAGTAATTATTGAATACAAGAAGAGAACTCTGAATAGATCTAAAAGGTAGGTTCAACCACTGA
TGCCTAGGCACACCGAAACGACTAACCCTAATTCTTATCCTTTACTTCAGGCGGCCGCGGCTCGAGAATC
AAAATGGGATCGTTCTCGATTACGAAGGGATTCTTTCTGTTCCTGGCTTTCTGGCTCCCCGGCCACATAG
GCGCAAACCCAGTCTATTCCGCAGTTAGTAACACGGATTTGATGGACTTCAAGAACCTCCTCGACCACCT
CGAAGAGAAGATGCCGGTTGAGGACGAGGTTATGCCACCTCAGGCACTGAGTGAGCAAACCGATGAAGCA
GGCGCTGCTCTGAGTAGTCTGAGCGAAGTTCCGCCTTGGACAGGCGAAGTGAATCCAAGCCAAAGGGATG
GTGGCGCTCTGGGCCGAGGCCCCTGGGACCCGTCCGACCGCTCCGCCCTCCTGAAGAGTAAGTTGCGCGC
ACTCCTCGCAGGACCAAGGTCCTTGCGTCGTAGTTCCTGCTTCGGTGGCCGCATTGACAGGATCGGAGCA
CAGAGTGGATTGGGATGTAATAGTTTCCGATACGGATCCATGGGATCGCATCACCACCATCATCACGGAA
TGGCGTCCATGACAGGCGGACAACAGATGGGACGAGATTTGTACGATGATGACGACAAGGATCTGGCGAC
GATGGTGGATAGCTCGCGCAGGAAGTGGAACAAGACGGGTCACTCCGTTCGTGCCATAGGACGGCTCAGT
TCGCTTGAGAATGTGTATATTAAGGCGGACAAACAGAAGAACGGTATAAAAGCCAATTTCCACATACGTC
ATAACATTGAGGATGGCGGTGTGCAGCTCGCATATCACTACCAGCAGAACACTCCCATAGGTGATGGCCC
GGTGCTCCTTCCCGACAACCACTATCTCTCCGTACAGTCGAAGTTGTCGAAAGATCCCAACGAGAAGCGG
GACCACATGGTGCTGTTGGAGTTTGTTACGGCCGCGGGTATCACCCTGGGAATGGACGAGTTGTATAAGG
GTGGAACCGGCGGCAGTATGGTGAGTAAGGGCGAGGAGCTCTTCACCGGCGTAGTTCCGATACTCGTAGA
GTTGGATGGCGACGTGAACGGCCACAAGTTCTCCGTCAGTGGAGAGGGCGAGGGCGATGCCACGTACGGA
AAGTTGACGCTGAAATTTATCTGCACGACGGGCAAATTGCCGGTGCCATGGCCGACCCTCGTGACAACGT
TGACTTACGGAGTGCAGTGCTTCTCGCGCTATCCAGACCACATGAAGCAACACGACTTTTTCAAGTCGGC
CATGCCGGAGGGCTATATTCAAGAGCGTACGATATTTTTCAAGGATGATGGTAATTACAAGACCCGAGCC
GAGGTCAAGTTTGAGGGAGATACACTGGTGAACCGAATAGAGCTCAAGGGCATCGATTTTAAGGAGGACG
GCAATATCCTGGGCCATAAACTGGAATACAACCTCCCTGACCAGCTCACCGAGGAACAGATTGCCGAGTT
CAAGGAAGCATTCTCGCTGTTCGATAAGGATGGTGACGGCACCATAACCACCAAGGAACTGGGTACGGTG
ATGCGCTCCTTGGGTCAAAACCCCACCGAGGCCGAGCTCCAGGACATGATCAACGAAGTAGACGCCGACG
GCGACGGCACGATTGACTTCCCAGAGTTCCTTACAATGATGGCACGCAAAATGAAGTACCGCGACACAGA
GGAGGAGATTCGAGAGGCCTTCGGAGTATTCGACAAGGACGGCAACGGTTACATCAGCGCCGCAGAGCTG
CGGCATGTGATGACGAACCTGGGTGAAAAGCTGACCGATGAAGAAGTCGACGAAATGATCAGGGAGGCAG
ATATAGATGGTGATGGTCAGGTGAACTACGAGGAATTTGTTCAGATGATGACCGCTAAGTCTAGAGGATC
TTTGTGAAGGAACCTTACTTCTGTGGTGTGACATAATTGGACAAACTACCTACAGAGATTTAAAGCTCTA
AGGTAAATATAAAATTTTTAAGTGTATAATGTGTTAAACTACTGATTCTAATTGTTTGTGTATTTTAGAT
TCCAACCTATGGAACTGATGAATGGGAGCAGTGGTGGAATGCCTTTAATGAGGAAAACCTGTTTTGCTCA
GAAGAAATGCCATCTAGTGATGATGAGGCTACTGCTGACTCTCAACATTCTACTCCTCCAAAAAAGAAGA
GAAAGGTAGAAGACCCCAAGGACTTTCCTTCAGAATTGCTAAGTTTTTTGAGTCATGCTGTGTTTAGTAA
TAGAACTCTTGCTTGCTTTGCTATTTACACCACAAAGGAAAAAGCTGCACTGCTATACAAGAAAATTATG
GAAAAATATTTGATGTATAGTGCCTTGACTAGAGATCATAATCAGCCATACCACATTTGTAGAGGTTTTA
CTTGCTTTAAAAAACCTCCCACACCTCCCCCTGAACCTGAAACATAAAATGAATGCAATTGTTGTTGTTA
ACTTGTTTATTGCAGCTTATAATGGTTACAAATAAAGCAATAGCATCACAAATTTCACAAATAAAGCATT
TTTTTCACTGCATTCTAGTTGTGGTTTGTCCAAACTCATCAATGTATCTTATCATGTCTGGATCGATCTG
GCCGGCCGTTTAAACGAATTCTTGAAGACGAAAGGGCCTCGTGATACGCCTATTTTTATAGGTTAATGTC
ATGATAATAATGGTTTCTTA
Features (pLannotate 1.2.2; 22 found; start..end, strand, type, name):
     31..135     +  promoter       AmpR promoter: bla
    136..996     +  CDS            AmpR: β-lactamase; bla; confers resistance to ampicillin, carbenicillin, and related antibiotics
   1167..1755    +  rep_origin     ori: high-copy-number ColE1/pMB1/pBR322/pUC origin of replication
   1842..1911    +  protein_bind   attB: attB site for the φC31 integrase (Groth et al., 2000) phage φC31 integrase
   2127..6246    +  gene           mini-white: white; This modified version of the white gene lacks part of the first intron.
   6251..6406    +  CDS            YPB1_ECOLX (fragment): Protein predicted: Swiss-Prot protein existence level 4. From Escherichia coli.
   6488..6509    -  misc_feature   MCS (fragment): pUC18/19 multiple cloning site
   6508..6602    +  protein_bind   5X UAS: five tandem copies of the "ScaI site" 17-mer CGGAGTACTGTCCTCCG, an upstream activating sequence (UAS) that efficiently binds yeast Gal4 (Webster et al., 1988; Pfeiffer et al., 2010) GAL4
   6636..6730    +  protein_bind   5X UAS: five tandem copies of the "ScaI site" 17-mer CGGAGTACTGTCCTCCG, an upstream activating sequence (UAS) that efficiently binds yeast Gal4 (Webster et al., 1988; Pfeiffer et al., 2010) GAL4
   6764..6858    +  protein_bind   5X UAS: five tandem copies of the "ScaI site" 17-mer CGGAGTACTGTCCTCCG, an upstream activating sequence (UAS) that efficiently binds yeast Gal4 (Webster et al., 1988; Pfeiffer et al., 2010) GAL4
   6877..6893    -  misc_feature   MCS (fragment): pUC18/19 multiple cloning site
   6892..6986    +  protein_bind   5X UAS: five tandem copies of the "ScaI site" 17-mer CGGAGTACTGTCCTCCG, an upstream activating sequence (UAS) that efficiently binds yeast Gal4 (Webster et al., 1988; Pfeiffer et al., 2010) GAL4
   7011..7249    +  promoter       hsp70 promoter: Drosophila melanogaster hsp70Bb promoter
   7264..7330    +  intron         Mhc intron: modified Drosophila myosin heavy chain intron 16 (Pfeiffer et al., 2010)
   7354..7803    +  CDS            Nppa: ANF_RAT - Experimental evidence at protein level: Swiss-Prot protein existence level 1. [Atriopeptin-1]: May have a role in cardio-renal homeostasis through regulation of natriuresis and vasodilation. In vivo promotes natriuresis. In vitro, selectively vasodilates intestinal smooth muscle but not vascular smooth muscle strips. From Rattus norvegicus (Rat).
   7813..9159    +  CDS            GCaMP2: GCaMP2 is a basic (constitutively fluorescent) green fluorescent protein published in 2006, derived from Aequorea victoria.
   9167..9241    +  CDS            small t antigen (fragment): SV40 (simian virus 40) small t antigen
   9243..9308    +  intron         small t intron: SV40 (simian virus 40) small t antigen intron
   9438..9458    +  CDS            SV40 NLS: nuclear localization signal of SV40 (simian virus 40) large T antigen
   9465..9599    +  CDS            LT_POVHA (fragment): Protein inferred from homology: Swiss-Prot protein existence level 3. Isoform large T antigen is a key early protein essential for both driving viral replication and inducing cellular transformation. Plays a role in viral genome replication by driving entry of quiescent cells into the cell cycle and by autoregulating the synthesis of viral early mRNA. Displays highly oncogenic activities by corrupting the host cellular checkpoint mechanisms that guard cell division and the transcription, replication, and repair of DNA. Participates in the modulation of cellular gene expression preceeding viral
   9624..9707    +  CDS            large T antigen (fragment): large T antigen from SV40 (simian virus 40)
   9730..9864    +  polyA_signal   SV40 poly(A) signal: SV40 polyadenylation signal
