[The description below was written by a language model from this plasmid's Addgene catalogue record and pLannotate feature annotations shown in this document.]
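Description:
pJFRC7-UAS-NPRR_ANP is a roughly 10 kb Drosophila transgenesis and expression plasmid built on the pJFRC7 backbone. It carries a Gal4-responsive reporter designed for imaging neuropeptide release. In bacteria it is maintained through a high-copy ColE1/pUC-type origin and selected with ampicillin via the β-lactamase gene. For fly work the backbone supplies a φC31 attB site, which allows integrase-mediated insertion into a genomic attP landing site. It also supplies the mini-white gene, an eye-colour marker used to identify transformants.

The expression cassette begins with four annotated blocks of five tandem Gal4-binding sites (20 UAS copies in all), placed upstream of the Drosophila hsp70Bb promoter named in the record. A modified myosin heavy chain intron follows in the 5′ untranslated region, an arrangement generally used to boost expression. The coding region joins the rat atrial natriuretic peptide precursor (Nppa) to a codon-optimized GCaMP6s. The automated annotation labels this segment GCaMP2, presumably by family similarity, whereas the catalogue entry specifies GCaMP6s. The neuropeptide precursor presumably directs the calcium-sensitive fluorescent protein into the peptide secretory pathway, so that fluorescence changes report release, although the record does not spell out the mechanism.

The cassette ends in an SV40-derived 3′ region containing the small t intron and the SV40 polyadenylation signal. The T-antigen and NLS fragments annotated there are most likely remnants of this terminator region rather than expressed parts. Repository sequencing found an A201S substitution in the insert, which the depositing lab considers unlikely to affect function. The construct is used to make UAS transgenic flies in which crossing to a Gal4 driver expresses the reporter in chosen neurons.
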