Addgene plasmid #133243: pJFRC7-UAS-NPRR_ANP
Purpose: Fluorescent reporter for neuropeptide release imaging
Depositing lab: David Anderson. Depositing organization: California Institute of Technology. Publication: Imaging neuropeptide release at synapses with a genetically engineered reporter. Ding K, Han Y, Seid TW, Buser C, Karigo T, Zhang S, Dickman DK, Anderson DJ. Elife. 2019 Jun 26;8. pii: 46421. doi: 10.7554/eLife.46421. PubMed 31241464.
Backbone
  Vector backbone: pJFRC7
  Backbone size w/o insert (bp): 8100
  Total vector size (bp): 9960
  Vector type: Insect Expression
Growth in bacteria
  Bacterial resistance: Ampicillin, 100 μg/mL
  Growth temperature: 37°C
  Growth strain: DH5alpha
  Copy number: High Copy
Gene/Insert
  Gene/Insert name: rat atrial natriuretic peptide-fused codon-optimized GCaMP6s
  Species: R. norvegicus (rat), D. melanogaster (fly)
  Insert size (bp): 1800
  Promoter: hsp70
  Cloning method: Gibson Cloning
  Sequencing primers: 5′ aactactgaaatctgccaagaagtaatt; 3′ tttgtccaattatgtcacaccacag
Terms and licenses: Academic/Nonprofit Terms; Industry Terms: Not Available to Industry
Depositor comments: Addgene QC NGS analysis identified a sequence discrepancy at nucleotide 7954, resulting in an A201S mutation in the plasmid insert. The depositing lab has indicated that this should not affect plasmid function.
How to cite: pJFRC7-UAS-NPRR_ANP was a gift from David Anderson (Addgene plasmid # 133243 ; http://n2t.net/addgene:133243 ; RRID:Addgene_133243)
